>Addgene plasmid #171297 | pFTK025 | addgene full sequence | sequence record 349876 | Addgene NGS Result
GTGGCTCTTCAGTGGACGAAAGGGCCTCGTGATACGCCTATTTTTATAGGTTAATGTCATGATAATAATG
GTTTCTTAGACGTCAGGTGGCACTTTTCGGGGAAATGTGCGCGGAACCCCTATTTGTTTATTTTTCTAAA
TACATTCAAATATGTATCCGCTCATGAGACAATAACCCTGATAAATGCTTCAATAATATTGAAAAAGGAA
GAGTATGCGCTCACGCAACTGGTCCAGAACCTTGACCGAACGCAGCGGTGGTAACGGCGCAGTGGCGGTT
TTCATGGCTTGTTATGACTGTTTTTTTTTGGGGTACAGTCTATGCCTCGGGCATCCAAGCAGCAAGCGCG
TTACGCCGTGGGTCGATGTTTGATGTTATGGAGCAGCAACGATGTTACGCAGCAGGGCAGTCGCCCTAAA
ACAAAGTTAAACATCATGAGGGAAGCGGTGATCGCCGAAGTATCGACTCAACTATCAGAGGTAGTTGGCG
TCATCGAGCGCCATCTCGAACCGACGTTGCTGGCCGTACATTTGTACGGCTCCGCAGTGGATGGCGGCCT
GAAGCCACACAGCGATATTGATTTGCTGGTTACGGTGACCGTAAGGCTTGATGAAACAACGCGGCGAGCT
TTGATCAACGACCTTTTGGAAACTTCGGCTTCCCCTGGAGAGAGCGAGATTCTCCGCGCTGTAGAAGTCA
CCATTGTTGTGCACGACGACATCATTCCGTGGCGTTATCCAGCTAAGCGCGAACTGCAATTTGGAGAATG
GCAGCGCAATGACATTCTTGCAGGTATCTTCGAGCCAGCCACGATCGACATTGATCTGGCTATCTTGCTG
ACAAAAGCAAGAGAACATAGCGTTGCCTTGGTAGGTCCAGCGGCGGAGGAACTCTTTGATCCGGTTCCTG
AACAGGATCTATTTGAGGCGCTAAATGAAACCTTAACGCTATGGAACTCGCCGCCCGACTGGGCTGGCGA
TGAGCGAAATGTAGTGCTTACGTTGTCCCGCATTTGGTACAGCGCAGTAACCGGCAAAATCGCGCCGAAG
GATGTCGCTGCCGACTGGGCAATGGAGCGCCTGCCGGCCCAGTATCAGCCCGTCATACTTGAAGCTAGAC
AGGCTTATCTTGGACAAGAAGAAGATCGCTTGGCCTCGCGCGCAGATCAGTTGGAAGAATTTGTCCATTA
CGTAAAAGGCGAGATCACCAAGGTAGTCGGCAAATAACTGTCAGACCAAGTTTACTCATATATACTTTAG
ATTGATTTAAAACTTCATTTTTAATTTAAAAGGATCTAGGTGAAGATCCTTTTTGATAATCTCATGACCA
AAATCCCTTAACGTGAGTTTTCGTTCCACTGAGCGTCAGACCCCGTAGAAAAGATCAAAGGATCTTCTTG
AGATCCTTTTTTTCTGCGCGTAATCTGCTGCTTGCAAACAAAAAAACCACCGCTACCAGCGGTGGTTTGT
TTGCCGGATCAAGAGCTACCAACTCTTTTTCCGAAGGTAACTGGCTTCAGCAGAGCGCAGATACCAAATA
CTGTTCTTCTAGTGTAGCCGTAGTTAGGCCACCACTTCAAGAACTCTGTAGCACCGCCTACATACCTCGC
TCTGCTAATCCTGTTACCAGTGGCTGCTGCCAGTGGCGATAAGTCGTGTCTTACCGGGTTGGACTCAAGA
CGATAGTTACCGGATAAGGCGCAGCGGTCGGGCTGAACGGGGGGTTCGTGCACACAGCCCAGCTTGGAGC
GAACGACCTACACCGAACTGAGATACCTACAGCGTGAGCTATGAGAAAGCGCCACGCTTCCCGAAGGGAG
AAAGGCGGACAGGTATCCGGTAAGCGGCAGGGTCGGAACAGGAGAGCGCACGAGGGAGCTTCCAGGGGGA
AACGCCTGGTATCTTTATAGTCCTGTCGGGTTTCGCCACCTCTGACTTGAGCGTCGATTTTTGTGATGCT
CGTCAGGGGGGCGGAGCCTATGGAAAAACGCCAGCAACGCGGCCTTTTTACGGTTCCTGGCCTTTTGCTG
GCCTTTTGCTCACATGTTCTTTCCTGCGTTATCCCCTGATTCTGTGGATAACCGTATTACCGCCTTTGAG
TGAGCTGATACCGCTCGCCGCAGCCGAACGACCGAGCGCAGCGAGTCAGTGAGCGAGGAAGCGGAAGAGC
GCCCAATACGCAAACCGCCTCTCCCCGCGCGTTGGCCGATTCATTAATCACTCTGTGGTCTCAGGAGCGT
ATAATGTCTCCAGGTTGTCTCAGCATAAACACCCCGCCCCCGCTCAGGCACACAGGAAGAGAGCTCAGGT
CGTTTCCATTGCGTCCATACTCTTCACTCATTGTCATCTGCAGGAGAACTTCCCCTGTCCCTTTGCCAAG
CCCTCTCTTCGTCGTTGTCCACGCCTTCAAGTTTTCACCATTATTTTTCTAGACACCAATGTGAGACCAC
GAA
Features (pLannotate 1.2.2; 6 found; start..end, strand, type, name):
    110..214     +  promoter       AmpR promoter: bla
    205..285     -  CDS            int (fragment): INT2_ECOLX - Protein inferred from homology: Swiss-Prot protein existence level 3. Putative integrase believed to be involved in the insertion of antibiotic resistance genes into plasmids and transposons. From Escherichia coli.
    373..429     +  CDS            GmR (fragment): gentamycin acetyltransferase; aacC1; confers resistance to gentamycin
    436..1224    +  CDS            aadA: S3AD_ECOLX - Experimental evidence at protein level: Swiss-Prot protein existence level 1. Mediates bacterial resistance to the antibiotics streptomycin and spectinomycin. From Escherichia coli.
   1398..1986    +  rep_origin     ori: high-copy-number ColE1/pMB1/pBR322/pUC origin of replication
   2169..2218    +  CDS            lacI (fragment): lac repressor; lacI; The lac repressor binds to the lac operator to inhibit transcription in E. coli. This inhibition can be relieved by adding lactose or isopropyl-β-D-thiogalactopyranoside (IPTG).
