[The description below was written by a language model from this plasmid's Addgene catalogue record and pLannotate feature annotations shown in this document.]
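Description:
pFTK025 is a level 0 (LVL0) part plasmid from the Fungal Modular Cloning ToolKit, a set of standardized building blocks for assembling genetic constructs in filamentous fungi. It is built on the pICH41295 backbone, a MoClo-type entry vector, and is catalogued as a bacterial/yeast expression and synthetic biology vector. In practice it acts as a small storage plasmid (about 2.5 kb) that holds a single DNA part in E. coli. Propagation relies on a high-copy ColE1/pUC-type origin of replication. Selection is by spectinomycin through the aadA aminoglycoside adenylyltransferase gene, which lies downstream of an annotated bla (AmpR) promoter. The short integrase, gentamicin acetyltransferase and lacI fragments picked up by automated annotation are most likely non-functional remnants. The first two probably come from the integron-derived resistance cassette and the lacI fragment from the original cloning region.

The stored part is the core promoter of pcbC (locus Pc21g21380), listed as "no UAS", meaning a minimal promoter without upstream activating sequences. The record gives the source species only broadly as Penicillium, Aspergillus or other fungi. The feature table does not annotate this insert, which is expected because fungal promoter parts are absent from standard annotation databases. It presumably lies in the unannotated region outside the marker and origin. The cloning sites flanking the part are also not stated.

A core promoter without a UAS should give little transcription on its own. Such parts are typically combined with upstream operator or activator-binding elements in hierarchical modular assembly, producing synthetic, regulatable promoters and then transcription units for fungal hosts.
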