Addgene plasmid #171297: pFTK025
Purpose: Part Plasmid Entry Vector (LVL0) from the Fungal Modular Cloning ToolKit.
Depositing lab: Arnold Driessen. Depositing organization: University of Groningen. Publication: Modular Synthetic Biology Toolkit for Filamentous Fungi. Mozsik L, Pohl C, Meyer V, Bovenberg RAL, Nygard Y, Driessen AJM. ACS Synth Biol. 2021 Nov 2. doi: 10.1021/acssynbio.1c00260. PubMed 34726388.
Backbone
  Vector backbone: pICH41295
  Vector type: Bacterial Expression, Yeast Expression, Synthetic Biology
Growth in bacteria
  Bacterial resistance: Spectinomycin, 50 μg/mL
  Growth temperature: 37°C
  Growth strain: DH5alpha
  Copy number: High Copy
Gene/Insert
  Gene/Insert name: CPpcbC Pc21g21380 (no UAS) core promoter
  Species: Penicillium, Aspergillus, or other fungal sources
  Mutation: n/a
  Cloning method: Restriction Enzyme; 5′ cloning site Unknown (unknown if destroyed)
Terms and licenses: Academic/Nonprofit Terms; Industry Terms: Not Available to Industry
How to cite: pFTK025 was a gift from Arnold Driessen (Addgene plasmid # 171297 ; http://n2t.net/addgene:171297 ; RRID:Addgene_171297)
